Addgene plasmid #185807: pLenti-mitoX4-mCerulean
Purpose: Mitochondrial targetted (COX8) mCerulean
Depositing lab: Dipayan Chaudhuri. Depositing organization: University of Utah. Publication: Mitochondrial calcium uniporter stabilization preserves energetic homeostasis during Complex I impairment. Balderas E, Eberhardt DR, Lee S, Pleinis JM, Sommakia S, Balynas AM, Yin X, Parker MC, Maguire CT, Cho S, Szulik MW, Bakhtina A, Bia RD, Friederich MW, Locke TM, Van Hove JLK, Drakos SG, Sancak Y, Tristani-Firouzi M, Franklin S, Rodan AR, Chaudhuri D. Nat Commun. 2022 May 19;13(1):2769. doi: 10.1038/s41467-022-30236-4. PubMed 35589699.
Backbone
  Vector backbone: pLenti
  Backbone size w/o insert (bp): 7878
  Total vector size (bp): 8985
  Vector type: Mammalian Expression, Lentiviral
  Selectable markers: Puromycin
Growth in bacteria
  Bacterial resistance: Ampicillin, 100 μg/mL
  Growth temperature: 37°C
  Growth strain: NEB Stable
  Copy number: High Copy
Gene/Insert
  Gene/Insert name: mito-mCerulean
  Species: H. sapiens (human)
  Insert size (bp): 1107
  Promoter: CMV
  Cloning method: Gibson Cloning
  Sequencing primers: 5′ CMV-F
Terms and licenses: Academic/Nonprofit Terms; Industry Terms: Not Available to Industry
How to cite: pLenti-mitoX4-mCerulean was a gift from Dipayan Chaudhuri (Addgene plasmid # 185807 ; http://n2t.net/addgene:185807 ; RRID:Addgene_185807)
