[The description below was written by a language model from this plasmid's Addgene catalogue record and pLannotate feature annotations shown in this document.]
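Description:
pLenti-mitoX4-mCerulean is an HIV-1-derived lentiviral transfer plasmid of about 9 kb for expressing a mitochondrially targeted cyan fluorescent protein in mammalian cells. It is maintained in E. coli through a high-copy ColE1/pUC-type origin and an ampicillin resistance gene. The backbone also carries an f1 origin, an SV40 origin and remnants of a lac/T7/T3 cloning region. An RSV promoter sits immediately upstream of the truncated 5' LTR (the map is circular) and would drive transcription of the viral genomic RNA in packaging cells. That RNA includes the Ψ packaging signal with a gag fragment, the RRE for Rev-dependent nuclear export, the cPPT/CTS element and a truncated 3' LTR followed by an SV40 polyadenylation signal. This layout is typical of vectors that rely on packaging functions supplied in trans.

The payload is driven by the CMV enhancer/promoter and consists of a targeting sequence from human COX8A, a cytochrome c oxidase subunit, placed upstream of mammalian codon-optimized monomeric mCerulean. The annotation tool marks only one COX8A fragment. However, a roughly 300 bp unannotated stretch lies between it and mCerulean, and together with the "X4" in the name this suggests tandem copies of the presequence, though the record does not state this explicitly. A WPRE follows the reporter to enhance transcript stability and expression. A separate mouse PGK promoter drives puromycin N-acetyltransferase, allowing selection of stably transduced cells. The construct serves as a marker for labelling mitochondria in live or fixed cells, either by transfection or by lentiviral transduction, and was deposited in connection with work on mitochondrial calcium uniporter regulation during Complex I impairment.
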