Features (pLannotate 1.2.2; 29 found; start..end, strand, type, name):
      1..181     +  LTR            5' LTR (truncated): truncated 5' long terminal repeat (LTR) from HIV-1
    228..353     +  misc_feature   HIV-1 Ψ: packaging signal of human immunodeficiency virus type 1
    337..700     +  CDS            HIV-1 gag (fragment): gag protein from human immunodeficiency virus 1; gag
    846..1079    +  misc_feature   RRE: The Rev response element (RRE) of HIV-1 allows for Rev-dependent mRNA export from the nucleus to the cytoplasm.
   1456..1556    +  CDS            Rev (fragment): human immunodeficiency virus 1 (HIV-1) Rev protein; rev; enhances nuclear export of unspliced and incompletely spliced viral mRNAs
   1575..1691    +  misc_feature   cPPT/CTS: central polypurine tract and central termination sequence of HIV-1
   1714..2017    +  enhancer       CMV enhancer: human cytomegalovirus immediate early enhancer
   2018..2221    +  promoter       CMV promoter: human cytomegalovirus (CMV) immediate early promoter
   2304..2390    +  CDS            COX8A (fragment): COX8A_HUMAN - Also known as COX8, COX8L. Experimental evidence at protein level: Swiss-Prot protein existence level 1. Component of the cytochrome c oxidase, the last enzyme in the mitochondrial electron transport chain which drives oxidative phosphorylation. The respiratory chain contains 3 multisubunit complexes succinate dehydrogenase (complex II, CII), ubiquinol- cytochrome c oxidoreductase (cytochrome b-c1 complex, complex III, CIII) and cytochrome c oxidase (complex IV, CIV), that cooperate to transfer electrons derived from NADH and succinate to molecular oxygen, creating an electrochem
   2691..3410    +  CDS            mCerulean: enhanced monomeric variant of CFP (Rizzo et al., 2004) mammalian codon-optimized
   3417..4005    +  misc_feature   WPRE: woodchuck hepatitis virus posttranscriptional regulatory element
   4019..4518    +  promoter       PGK promoter: mouse phosphoglycerate kinase 1 promoter
   4539..5138    +  CDS            PuroR: puromycin N-acetyltransferase; pac from Streptomyces alboniger; confers resistance to puromycin
   5206..5343    +  CDS            nef (fragment): NEF_HV1LA - Experimental evidence at protein level: Swiss-Prot protein existence level 1. Extracellular Nef protein targets CD4(+) T-lymphocytes for apoptosis by interacting with CXCR4 surface receptors. From Human immunodeficiency virus type 1 group M subtype B (isolate Lai) (HIV-1).
   5329..5509    +  LTR            5' LTR (truncated): truncated 5' long terminal repeat (LTR) from HIV-1
   5581..5702    +  polyA_signal   SV40 poly(A) signal: SV40 polyadenylation signal
   5742..5877    +  rep_origin     SV40 ori: SV40 origin of replication
   5898..5916    -  promoter       T7 promoter: promoter for bacteriophage T7 RNA polymerase
   5924..6079    +  CDS            lacZα (fragment): LacZα fragment of β-galactosidase; lacZ fragment
   6084..6512    +  rep_origin     f1 ori (sequence partly withheld): f1 bacteriophage origin of replication; arrow indicates direction of (+) strand synthesis
   6565..6669    +  promoter       AmpR promoter: bla
   6670..7530    +  CDS            AmpR: β-lactamase; bla; confers resistance to ampicillin, carbenicillin, and related antibiotics
   7701..8289    +  rep_origin     ori: high-copy-number ColE1/pMB1/pBR322/pUC origin of replication
   8472..8564    +  CDS            lacI (fragment): lac repressor; lacI; The lac repressor binds to the lac operator to inhibit transcription in E. coli. This inhibition can be relieved by adding lactose or isopropyl-β-D-thiogalactopyranoside (IPTG).
   8577..8598    +  protein_bind   CAP binding site: CAP binding activates transcription in the presence of cAMP. E. coli catabolite activator protein
   8613..8643    +  promoter       lac promoter: promoter for the E. coli lac operon
   8651..8667    +  protein_bind   lac operator: The lac repressor binds to the lac operator to inhibit transcription in E. coli. This inhibition can be relieved by adding lactose or isopropyl-β-D-thiogalactopyranoside (IPTG). lac repressor encoded by lacI
   8712..8730    +  promoter       T3 promoter: promoter for bacteriophage T3 RNA polymerase
   8758..8984    +  promoter       RSV promoter: Rous sarcoma virus enhancer/promoter
>Addgene plasmid #185807 | pLenti-mitoX4-mCerulean | addgene full sequence | sequence record 367191 | Addgene NGS Result
GGGTCTCTCTGGTTAGACCAGATCTGAGCCTGGGAGCTCTCTGGCTAACTAGGGAACCCACTGCTTAAGC
CTCAATAAAGCTTGCCTTGAGTGCTTCAAGTAGTGTGTGCCCGTCTGTTGTGTGACTCTGGTAACTAGAG
ATCCCTCAGACCCTTTTAGTCAGTGTGGAAAATCTCTAGCAGTGGCGCCCGAACAGGGACTTGAAAGCGA
AAGGGAAACCAGAGGAGCTCTCTCGACGCAGGACTCGGCTTGCTGAAGCGCGCACGGCAAGAGGCGAGGG
GCGGCGACTGGTGAGTACGCCAAAAATTTTGACTAGCGGAGGCTAGAAGGAGAGAGATGGGTGCGAGAGC
GTCAGTATTAAGCGGGGGAGAATTAGATCGCGATGGGAAAAAATTCGGTTAAGGCCAGGGGGAAAGAAAA
AATATAAATTAAAACATATAGTATGGGCAAGCAGGGAGCTAGAACGATTCGCAGTTAATCCTGGCCTGTT
AGAAACATCAGAAGGCTGTAGACAAATACTGGGACAGCTACAACCATCCCTTCAGACAGGATCAGAAGAA
CTTAGATCATTATATAATACAGTAGCAACCCTCTATTGTGTGCATCAAAGGATAGAGATAAAAGACACCA
AGGAAGCTTTAGACAAGATAGAGGAAGAGCAAAACAAAAGTAAGACCACCGCACAGCAAGCGGCCGCTGA
TCTTCAGACCTGGAGGAGGAGATATGAGGGACAATTGGAGAAGTGAATTATATAAATATAAAGTAGTAAA
AATTGAACCATTAGGAGTAGCACCCACCAAGGCAAAGAGAAGAGTGGTGCAGAGAGAAAAAAGAGCAGTG
GGAATAGGAGCTTTGTTCCTTGGGTTCTTGGGAGCAGCAGGAAGCACTATGGGCGCAGCGTCAATGACGC
TGACGGTACAGGCCAGACAATTATTGTCTGGTATAGTGCAGCAGCAGAACAATTTGCTGAGGGCTATTGA
GGCGCAACAGCATCTGTTGCAACTCACAGTCTGGGGCATCAAGCAGCTCCAGGCAAGAATCCTGGCTGTG
GAAAGATACCTAAAGGATCAACAGCTCCTGGGGATTTGGGGTTGCTCTGGAAAACTCATTTGCACCACTG
CTGTGCCTTGGAATGCTAGTTGGAGTAATAAATCTCTGGAACAGATTTGGAATCACACGACCTGGATGGA
GTGGGACAGAGAAATTAACAATTACACAAGCTTAATACACTCCTTAATTGAAGAATCGCAAAACCAGCAA
GAAAAGAATGAACAAGAATTATTGGAATTAGATAAATGGGCAAGTTTGTGGAATTGGTTTAACATAACAA
ATTGGCTGTGGTATATAAAATTATTCATAATGATAGTAGGAGGCTTGGTAGGTTTAAGAATAGTTTTTGC
TGTACTTTCTATAGTGAATAGAGTTAGGCAGGGATATTCACCATTATCGTTTCAGACCCACCTCCCAACC
CCGAGGGGACCCGACAGGCCCGAAGGAATAGAAGAAGAAGGTGGAGAGAGAGACAGAGACAGATCCATTC
GATTAGTGAACGGATCTCGACGGTATCGGTTAACTTTTAAAAGAAAAGGGGGGATTGGGGGGTACAGTGC
AGGGGAAAGAATAGTAGACATAATAGCAACAGACATACAAACTAAAGAATTACAAAAACAAATTACAAAA
TTCAAAATTTTATCGATAAGCTTGGGAGTTCCGCGTTACATAACTTACGGTAAATGGCCCGCCTGGCTGA
CCGCCCAACGACCCCCGCCCATTGACGTCAATAATGACGTATGTTCCCATAGTAACGCCAATAGGGACTT
TCCATTGACGTCAATGGGTGGAGTATTTACGGTAAACTGCCCACTTGGCAGTACATCAAGTGTATCATAT
GCCAAGTACGCCCCCTATTGACGTCAATGACGGTAAATGGCCCGCCTGGCATTATGCCCAGTACATGACC
TTATGGGACTTTCCTACTTGGCAGTACATCTACGTATTAGTCATCGCTATTACCATGGTGATGCGGTTTT
GGCAGTACATCAATGGGCGTGGATAGCGGTTTGACTCACGGGGATTTCCAAGTCTCCACCCCATTGACGT
CAATGGGAGTTTGTTTTGGCACCAAAATCAACGGGACTTTCCAAAATGTCGTAACAACTCCGCCCCATTG
ACGCAAATGGGCGGTAGGCGTGTACGGTGGGAGGTCTATATAAGCAGAGCTCGTTTAGTGAACCGTCAGA
TCGCCTGGAGACGCCATCCACGCTGTTTTGACCTCCATAGAAGACACCGACTCTAGAGCCACCATGAGCG
TGCTGACACCATTGTTGCTCAGAGGCCTCACTGGTTCAGCCAGGCGGCTGCCAGTCCCAAGAGCTAAGAT
CCATAGTCTGGGAGATCCAATGTCAGTTCTCACTCCCCTTTTGCTTAGGGGACTGACCGGAAGCGCTCGG
CGGTTGCCTGTCCCACGCGCCAAGATTCACTCCCTGGGCGACCCTATGAGTGTCCTTACTCCTCTTTTGC
TGAGAGGCTTGACAGGGAGCGCTCGGAGGCTCCCAGTGCCTCGCGCAAAGATCCATTCTCTCGGAGATCC
CATGTCCGTCCTCACTCCTCTGCTGCTGCGCGGGCTTACAGGTTCCGCTCGCCGCCTGCCTGTTCCTCGG
GCAAAGATACACAGTCTGGGGGATCCTGCCATGGTGAGCAAGGGCGAGGAGCTGTTCACCGGGGTGGTGC
CCATCCTGGTCGAGCTGGACGGCGACGTAAACGGCCACAAGTTCAGCGTGTCCGGCGAGGGCGAGGGCGA
TGCCACCTACGGCAAGCTGACCCTGAAGTTCATCTGCACCACCGGCAAGCTGCCCGTGCCCTGGCCCACC
CTCGTGACCACCCTGACCTGGGGCGTGCAGTGCTTCGCCCGCTACCCCGACCACATGAAGCAGCACGACT
TCTTCAAGTCCGCCATGCCCGAAGGCTACGTCCAGGAGCGCACCATCTTCTTCAAGGACGACGGCAACTA
CAAGACCCGCGCCGAGGTGAAGTTCGAGGGCGACACCCTGGTGAACCGCATCGAGCTGAAGGGCATCGAC
TTCAAGGAGGACGGCAACATCCTGGGGCACAAGCTGGAGTACAACGCCATCAGCGACAACGTCTATATCA
CCGCCGACAAGCAGAAGAACGGCATCAAGGCCAACTTCAAGATCCGCCACAACATCGAGGACGGCAGCGT
GCAGCTCGCCGACCACTACCAGCAGAACACCCCCATCGGCGACGGCCCCGTGCTGCTGCCCGACAACCAC
TACCTGAGCACCCAGTCCAAGCTGAGCAAAGACCCCAACGAGAAGCGCGATCACATGGTCCTGCTGGAGT
TCGTGACCGCCGCCGGGATCACTCTCGGCATGGACGAGCTGTACAAGTAAGTCGACAATCAACCTCTGGA
TTACAAAATTTGTGAAAGATTGACTGGTATTCTTAACTATGTTGCTCCTTTTACGCTATGTGGATACGCT
GCTTTAATGCCTTTGTATCATGCTATTGCTTCCCGTATGGCTTTCATTTTCTCCTCCTTGTATAAATCCT
GGTTGCTGTCTCTTTATGAGGAGTTGTGGCCCGTTGTCAGGCAACGTGGCGTGGTGTGCACTGTGTTTGC
TGACGCAACCCCCACTGGTTGGGGCATTGCCACCACCTGTCAGCTCCTTTCCGGGACTTTCGCTTTCCCC
CTCCCTATTGCCACGGCGGAACTCATCGCCGCCTGCCTTGCCCGCTGCTGGACAGGGGCTCGGCTGTTGG
GCACTGACAATTCCGTGGTGTTGTCGGGGAAGCTGACGTCCTTTCCATGGCTGCTCGCCTGTGTTGCCAC
CTGGATTCTGCGCGGGACGTCCTTCTGCTACGTCCCTTCGGCCCTCAATCCAGCGGACCTTCCTTCCCGC
GGCCTGCTGCCGGCTCTGCGGCCTCTTCCGCGTCTTCGCCTTCGCCCTCAGACGAGTCGGATCTCCCTTT
GGGCCGCCTCCCCGCCTGGAATTCTACCGGGTAGGGGAGGCGCTTTTCCCAAGGCAGTCTGGAGCATGCG
CTTTAGCAGCCCCGCTGGGCACTTGGCGCTACACAAGTGGCCTCTGGCCTCGCACACATTCCACATCCAC
CGGTAGGCGCCAACCGGCTCCGTTCTTTGGTGGCCCCTTCGCGCCACCTTCTACTCCTCCCCTAGTCAGG
AAGTTCCCCCCCGCCCCGCAGCTCGCGTCGTGCAGGACGTGACAAATGGAAGTAGCACGTCTCACTAGTC
TCGTGCAGATGGACAGCACCGCTGAGCAATGGAAGCGGGTAGGCCTTTGGGGCAGCGGCCAATAGCAGCT
TTGCTCCTTCGCTTTCTGGGCTCAGAGGCTGGGAAGGGGTGGGTCCGGGGGCGGGCTCAGGGGCGGGCTC
AGGGGCGGGGCGGGCGCCCGAAGGTCCTCCGGAGGCCCGGCATTCTGCACGCTTCAAAAGCGCACGTCTG
CCGCGCTGTTCTCCTCTTCCTCATCTCCGGGCCTTTCGACCTGCAGCCCAAGCTTACCATGACCGAGTAC
AAGCCCACGGTGCGCCTCGCCACCCGCGACGACGTCCCCAGGGCCGTACGCACCCTCGCCGCCGCGTTCG
CCGACTACCCCGCCACGCGCCACACCGTCGATCCGGACCGCCACATCGAGCGGGTCACCGAGCTGCAAGA
ACTCTTCCTCACGCGCGTCGGGCTCGACATCGGCAAGGTGTGGGTCGCGGACGACGGCGCCGCGGTGGCG
GTCTGGACCACGCCGGAGAGCGTCGAAGCGGGGGCGGTGTTCGCCGAGATCGGCCCGCGCATGGCCGAGT
TGAGCGGTTCCCGGCTGGCCGCGCAGCAACAGATGGAAGGCCTCCTGGCGCCGCACCGGCCCAAGGAGCC
CGCGTGGTTCCTGGCCACCGTCGGCGTCTCGCCCGACCACCAGGGCAAGGGTCTGGGCAGCGCCGTCGTG
CTCCCCGGAGTGGAGGCGGCCGAGCGCGCCGGGGTGCCCGCCTTCCTGGAGACCTCCGCGCCCCGCAACC
TCCCCTTCTACGAGCGGCTCGGCTTCACCGTCACCGCCGACGTCGAGGTGCCCGAAGGACCGCGCACCTG
GTGCATGACCCGCAAGCCCGGTGCCTGACGCCCGCCCCACGACCCGCAGCGCCCGACCGAAAGGAGCGCA
CGACCCCATGCATCTCGAGGGCCCGGTACCTTTAAGACCAATGACTTACAAGGCAGCTGTAGATCTTAGC
CACTTTTTAAAAGAAAAGGGGGGACTGGAAGGGCTAGCTCACTCCCAACGAAGACAAGATCTGCTTTTTG
CTTGTACTGGGTCTCTCTGGTTAGACCAGATCTGAGCCTGGGAGCTCTCTGGCTAACTAGGGAACCCACT
GCTTAAGCCTCAATAAAGCTTGCCTTGAGTGCTTCAAGTAGTGTGTGCCCGTCTGTTGTGTGACTCTGGT
AACTAGAGATCCCTCAGACCCTTTTAGTCAGTGTGGAAAATCTCTAGCAGTAGTAGTTCATGTCATCTTA
TTATTCAGTATTTATAACTTGCAAAGAAATGAATATCAGAGAGTGAGAGGAACTTGTTTATTGCAGCTTA
TAATGGTTACAAATAAAGCAATAGCATCACAAATTTCACAAATAAAGCATTTTTTTCACTGCATTCTAGT
TGTGGTTTGTCCAAACTCATCAATGTATCTTATCATGTCTGGCTCTAGCTATCCCGCCCCTAACTCCGCC
CATCCCGCCCCTAACTCCGCCCAGTTCCGCCCATTCTCCGCCCCATGGCTGACTAATTTTTTTTATTTAT
GCAGAGGCCGAGGCCGCCTCGGCCTCTGAGCTATTCCAGAAGTAGTGAGGAGGCTTTTTTGGAGGCCTAG
GGACGTACCCAATTCGCCCTATAGTGAGTCGTATTACGCGCGCTCACTGGCCGTCGTTTTACAACGTCGT
GACTGGGAAAACCCTGGCGTTACCCAACTTAATCGCCTTGCAGCACATCCCCCTTTCGCCAGCTGGCGTA
ATAGCGAAGAGGCCCGCACCGATCGCCCTTCCCAACAGTTGCGCAGCCTGAATGGCGAATGGG
[124 nt withheld, positions 6084-6207]
C
[91 nt withheld, positions 6209-6299]
A
[49 nt withheld, positions 6301-6349]
CCTTTGACGTTGGAGTCCACGTTCTTT
[37 nt withheld, positions 6377-6413]
ACCCTATCTCGGTCTATTCTTTTGATTTATAAGGGATTTTGCCGATTTCGGCCTATTGGTTAAAAAATGA
GCTGATTTAACAAAAATTTAACGCGAATTTTAACAAAATATTAACGCTTACAATTTAGGTGGCACTTTTC
GGGGAAATGTGCGCGGAACCCCTATTTGTTTATTTTTCTAAATACATTCAAATATGTATCCGCTCATGAG
ACAATAACCCTGATAAATGCTTCAATAATATTGAAAAAGGAAGAGTATGAGTATTCAACATTTCCGTGTC
GCCCTTATTCCCTTTTTTGCGGCATTTTGCCTTCCTGTTTTTGCTCACCCAGAAACGCTGGTGAAAGTAA
AAGATGCTGAAGATCAGTTGGGTGCACGAGTGGGTTACATCGAACTGGATCTCAACAGCGGTAAGATCCT
TGAGAGTTTTCGCCCCGAAGAACGTTTTCCAATGATGAGCACTTTTAAAGTTCTGCTATGTGGCGCGGTA
TTATCCCGTATTGACGCCGGGCAAGAGCAACTCGGTCGCCGCATACACTATTCTCAGAATGACTTGGTTG
AGTACTCACCAGTCACAGAAAAGCATCTTACGGATGGCATGACAGTAAGAGAATTATGCAGTGCTGCCAT
AACCATGAGTGATAACACTGCGGCCAACTTACTTCTGACAACGATCGGAGGACCGAAGGAGCTAACCGCT
TTTTTGCACAACATGGGGGATCATGTAACTCGCCTTGATCGTTGGGAACCGGAGCTGAATGAAGCCATAC
CAAACGACGAGCGTGACACCACGATGCCTGTAGCAATGGCAACAACGTTGCGCAAACTATTAACTGGCGA
ACTACTTACTCTAGCTTCCCGGCAACAATTAATAGACTGGATGGAGGCGGATAAAGTTGCAGGACCACTT
CTGCGCTCGGCCCTTCCGGCTGGCTGGTTTATTGCTGATAAATCTGGAGCCGGTGAGCGTGGGTCTCGCG
GTATCATTGCAGCACTGGGGCCAGATGGTAAGCCCTCCCGTATCGTAGTTATCTACACGACGGGGAGTCA
GGCAACTATGGATGAACGAAATAGACAGATCGCTGAGATAGGTGCCTCACTGATTAAGCATTGGTAACTG
TCAGACCAAGTTTACTCATATATACTTTAGATTGATTTAAAACTTCATTTTTAATTTAAAAGGATCTAGG
TGAAGATCCTTTTTGATAATCTCATGACCAAAATCCCTTAACGTGAGTTTTCGTTCCACTGAGCGTCAGA
CCCCGTAGAAAAGATCAAAGGATCTTCTTGAGATCCTTTTTTTCTGCGCGTAATCTGCTGCTTGCAAACA
AAAAAACCACCGCTACCAGCGGTGGTTTGTTTGCCGGATCAAGAGCTACCAACTCTTTTTCCGAAGGTAA
CTGGCTTCAGCAGAGCGCAGATACCAAATACTGTTCTTCTAGTGTAGCCGTAGTTAGGCCACCACTTCAA
GAACTCTGTAGCACCGCCTACATACCTCGCTCTGCTAATCCTGTTACCAGTGGCTGCTGCCAGTGGCGAT
AAGTCGTGTCTTACCGGGTTGGACTCAAGACGATAGTTACCGGATAAGGCGCAGCGGTCGGGCTGAACGG
GGGGTTCGTGCACACAGCCCAGCTTGGAGCGAACGACCTACACCGAACTGAGATACCTACAGCGTGAGCT
ATGAGAAAGCGCCACGCTTCCCGAAGGGAGAAAGGCGGACAGGTATCCGGTAAGCGGCAGGGTCGGAACA
GGAGAGCGCACGAGGGAGCTTCCAGGGGGAAACGCCTGGTATCTTTATAGTCCTGTCGGGTTTCGCCACC
TCTGACTTGAGCGTCGATTTTTGTGATGCTCGTCAGGGGGGCGGAGCCTATGGAAAAACGCCAGCAACGC
GGCCTTTTTACGGTTCCTGGCCTTTTGCTGGCCTTTTGCTCACATGTTCTTTCCTGCGTTATCCCCTGAT
TCTGTGGATAACCGTATTACCGCCTTTGAGTGAGCTGATACCGCTCGCCGCAGCCGAACGACCGAGCGCA
GCGAGTCAGTGAGCGAGGAAGCGGAAGAGCGCCCAATACGCAAACCGCCTCTCCCCGCGCGTTGGCCGAT
TCATTAATGCAGCTGGCACGACAGGTTTCCCGACTGGAAAGCGGGCAGTGAGCGCAACGCAATTAATGTG
AGTTAGCTCACTCATTAGGCACCCCAGGCTTTACACTTTATGCTTCCGGCTCGTATGTTGTGTGGAATTG
TGAGCGGATAACAATTTCACACAGGAAACAGCTATGACCATGATTACGCCAAGCGCGCAATTAACCCTCA
CTAAAGGGAACAAAAGCTGGAGCTGCAAGCTTAATGTAGTCTTATGCAATACTCTTGTAGTCTTGCAACA
TGGTAACGATGAGTTAGCAACATGCCTTACAAGGAGAGAAAAAGCACCGTGCATGCCGATTGGTGGAAGT
AAGGTGGTACGATCGTGCCTTATTAGGAAGGCAACAGACGGGTCTGACATGGATTGGACGAACCACTGAA
TTGCCGCATTGCAGAGATATTGTATTTAAGTGCCTAGCTCGATACATAAAC
